>Addgene plasmid #31396 | pJT122 | depositor partial sequence | sequence record 14387 | Author sequence
CTAAGCTCGAGGCAAATGGTTATAGCGTTTTAAACAGATAGTAACTGTTGTTCCCTGGTCAACTGCACTT
TTTAGCAAGATACTGCCACTGTGTAAGTCAACACATTTCTTGGCAACCATTAAACCGAGTCCTGTTCCCG
TAATATTTCTGACATTTTTGCCCCGATGAAAGGGTTCAAAAATTTGCTTTTGGTCCTCTGGCGAAATGCC
AATGCCCTGGTCGGTGACTTCAAAAATAATCTGTTCCGAATCTAGGCTTAGGGCAATTTTAATCTGCCCT
CCCCCGGGAGAGTATTTAATCGCATTAGATAACAGATTAGATAAAATAGACCGCACTAACCTTTCATCCA
CCAATGCCTTCGTATCTTGAGCGCTACAAATAAAGTCAAAATAATATTGGTCACTGACACTTAATTGAAT
TTCTTCGATAAATTGCTGGAACAATAATTTCAAATCTAACCAATTAGGATTAAATTCCAATTTGCCCGCT
TCGGCACGGTTAATGATTAAAATATCATCCAGGAGCTGTACCATATTTTTCACGGAATTTTGAATACGGT
GTAAGTTCCGGCTACGCTTATCGGGATCAAGCCAGGCCACTTCAGAATTTTCCAGTAATTGGGCAGCAGC
TAAGGCCGTACTGAGGGGAGTACGAAATTCATGGGAAGCCATGGAGAAAAAACGAGTTTTTAGGCGGCTT
AATTCTTTTTCCCGTTCTAAAGCTAGGCGGACTTCCTCCGTGCGTCGGCGCTCAGTGACATCCCTTTGCA
CAGCAATCCAATGGGTGTAAAAACCTGTTTTATTGGCAACGGGCACCAGACTAAATTCCACCCAAAACTC
ACTGCCATCCTTACGATAATTAATCACTTCAACGGTAACTGATTGCCATTGACTAATGGCTTGCCGCACC
CTATCTAATTCAGTGCGACTAGTTTTTGGTCCCTGTAAAACTCGGGGGGTTTTGCCTAGCATTTCTTCAG
CAGTATAACCGGTGATTTTAGTAAATGCTTCATTGACATAGAGAATTCTCGGCCCGGGATCATCAATGGG
CTCCGCTTCCGTAATCACCACCGCATCATTAGTATTAACCACAACGGATTGTAGCAAACGAATTTGTTCT
GCCTGCCGCTTTTGCTCGGTAATATCGGCGACAACCGCCACCAATCCGGCAATATTTTCTTCACTATCCA
ATAGGGGAGCAGCGGAAAGGACAATTTCAATCCAACTACCATCTTTTTTTTGACATTTTAATTCTAGGCT
AGGGGAAACCATGCCTGATAAAACTTTCTGTTTAAATTGCTGATAATCTTCCAGCAAAATGTTGGATGTT
AATAATTCTGGATGGGCAATAATTTCTGTTTCTGTCCAACCAAAAATACGTTCTGCTGTAGGATTCCAAA
TCTGAATTTGGTCTGCTAAATTAAGGGTAAAAATACCCCTGGGGGAGGCCGCAATCAGGGATTGCAGAGT
ATGGTTAGTGTGGCGGAGAGCGGCTTCCGTTTTTTGTCGCTCACTGATTTCCATTCTTAGGGATTGATTG
GTGGCGGCAAGTTGCTGGGTGCGTTTTTCGACTCGGTTTTCCAAATCTTTATTGAGTTGCTGTAATTGCT
CATATAATTCCGATTGTTGGATGGCGATCGCGACCTGATTGGCTAGCTGTTTCATTAACTCCACTTCCCA
CGGTTGCCATGGCCGGGTAAAAGCACATTGATGGGTAATTAACAGCCCCCAAAGATAGGGAAATTCTGAT
TCATTATCTAGGGAAGAAGCACGATTATGTTGAAGAATGGGCACTACTAATTTTGATTTCACGCCAAATT
GTTTGACGAAATCAGCTAGGCAAATCTCTATGTCATCCTGGTCAATGTCATTAATGGCCCGTACTTTACC
TTTGGTGTAGGCTTGATGGTATTCAACGGGAAAAACTTCATCGGAAAAGGTCCGCCCTAAAATACTAGGA
TAATTGGCATTCACCGATTCCGTAATGGCGCTGCCCGTGCCATCTTGCCAAATGCGATAAATTAGAACTC
GATCAACTTGCAACAGGGTTTTAACTTCAGCGACGGTGGTATTTAAAACCGTTTCCAAGTTTAAAGATTG
GCGGATATGTTGGGTAATTTGGTTAATAAATCGTTCCCGTTGGGTTTGTTGCTTGATGCTAATTTCAATC
CTGCGGCGTTCTTGGTTTTGTCTGTGCCATAAATAACAGGTCATGGCGATCGCCAGAAAAACAAATTCGA
TTGGAATTAGAAATTTGCCCATATATTAGCGAATCCCAGTAGAAAAACCTTACTTAAAATATTTTTGTTT
GGCAATAATTTTCATGACTTTTAACAATAAAGCTAAATCATGATCCTTGGCAAAAACGCCGTCAATTTGG
GGCAGGTAACTGCGAGCTTGTACCGTGATCTGACTGTCGGCACAATCCGTAATTAGTAGTAGGGCCGGCG
GCTTAGCAGACAATTTTTTAATAATGGTCACTAAATCTAAAGTAGCTGAAATATCAATTGATTCATATTT
AATCCCGCAACCAACTAGGATCGAATGATATTCTCCAACGTCAACATTGTTAAACAAAATATCTTGGAAG
TTGATAGCAGAAATTTCAAAACTTGGACATAAAAATCGCTTGACTGATTGATACCACTGCCGATCCATTT
CTAGGATACCAATTTTTGCCTTCGTTTTCTTGCAGGTCAGGGCAGAGGCTTTTTTACCGGCTAGTTTCAA
CATTGGAGTCTGGCCTCAAATACAAAGTCTGCAAAGTCTCGAAATATTAAACCAGAGAATAAATAATTAA
ACGCCAAAATATTTCTAGCAAAAACCCCAGTTATTAAACCGCCTAAGTCCCCCAGGAAAGGGGGATATAA
CAGTATAGATTTTGTCAGCCTTCAGCTTGGCTTTACCGTCAAAAAAATTAGACTCGAGCGGCCGCTTTTT
GACACCAGACCAACTGGTAATGGTAGCGACCGGCGCTCAGCTGGAATTCCGCCGATACTGACGGGCTCCA
GGAGTCGTCGCCACCAATCCCCATATGGAAACCGTCGATATTCAGCCATGTGCCTTCTTCCGCGTGCAGC
AGATGGCGATGGCTGGTTTCCATCAGTTGCTGTTGACTGTAGCGGCTGATGTTGAACTGGAAGTCGCCGC
GCCACTGGTGTGGGCCATAATTCAATTCGCGCGTCCCGCAGCGCAGACCGTTTTCGCTCGGGAAGACGTA
CGGGGTATACATGTCTGACAATGGCAGATCCCAGCGGTCAAAACAGGCGGCAGTAAGGCGGTCGGGATAG
TTTTCTTGCGGCCCTAATCCGAGCCAGTTTACCCGCTCTGCTACCTGCGCCAGCTGGCAGTTCAGGCCAA
TCCGCGCCGGATGCGGTGTATCGCTCGCCACTTCAACATCAACGGTAATCGCCATTTGACCACTACCATC
AATCCGGTAGGTTTTCCGGCTGATAAATAAGGTTTTCCCCTGATGCTGCCACGCGTGAGCGGTCGTAATC
AGCACCGCATCAGCAAGTGTATCTGCCGTGCACTGCAACAACGCTGCTTCGGCCTGGTAATGGCCCGCCG
CCTTCCAGCGTTCGACCCAGGCGTTAGGGTCAATGCGGGTCGCTTCACTTACGCCAATGTCGTTATCCAG
CGGTGCACGGGTGAACTGATCGCGCAGCGGCGTCAGCAGTTGGTTTTTATCGCCAATCCACATCTGTGAA
AGAGAGCCTGACTGGCGGTTAAATTGCCAACGCTTATTACCCAGCTCGATGCAAAAATCCATTTCGCTGG
TGGTCAGATGCGGGATGGCGTGGGACGCGGCGGGGAGCGTCACACTGAGGTTTTCCGCCAGACGCCACTG
CTGCCAGGCGCTGATGTGCCCGGCTTCTGACCATGCGGTCGCGTTCGGTTGCACTACGCGTACTGTGAGC
CAGAGTTGCCCGGCGCTCTCCGGCTGCGGTAGTTCAGGCAGTTCAATCAACTGTTTACCTTGTGGAGCGA
CATCCAGAGGCACTTCACCGCTTGCCAGCGGCTTACCATCCAGCGCCACCATCCAGTGCAGGAGCTCGTT
ATCGCTATGACGGAACAGGTATTCGCTGGTCACTTCGATGGTTTGCCCGGATAAACGGAACTGGAAAAAC
TGCTGCTGGTGTTTTGCTTCCGTCAGCGCTGGATGCGGCGTGCGGTCGGCAAAGACCAGACCGTTCATAC
AGAACTGGCGATCGTTCGGCGTATCGCCAAAATCACCGCCGTAAGCCGACCACGGGTTGCCGTTTTCATC
ATATTTAATCAGCGACTGATCCACCCAGTCCCAGACGAAGCCGCCCTGTAAACGGGGATACTGACGAAAC
GCCTGCCAGTATTTAGCGAAACCGCCAAGACTGTTACCCATCGCGTGGGCGTATTCGCAAAGGATCAGCG
GGCGCGTCTCTCCAGGTAGCGAAAGCCATTTTTTGATGGACCATTTCGGCACAGCCGGGAAGGGCTGGTC
TTCATCCACGCGCGCGTACATCGGGCAAATAATATCGGTGGCCGTGGTGTCGGCTCCGCCGCCTTCATAC
TGCACCGGGCGGGAAGGATCGACAGATTTGATCCAGCGATACAGCGCGTCGTGATTAGCGCCGTGGCCTG
ATTCATTCCCCAGCGACCAGATGATCACACTCGGGTGATTACGATCGCGCTGCACCATTCGCGTTACGCG
TTCGCTCATCGCCGGTAGCCAGCGCGGATCATCGGTCAGACGATTCATTGGCACCATGCCGTGGGTTTCA
ATATTGGCTTCATCCACCACATACAGGCCGTAGCGGTCGCACAGCGTGTACCACAGCGGATGGTTCGGAT
AATGCGAACAGCGCACGGCGTTAAAGTTGTTCTGCTTCATCAGCAGGATATCCTGCACCATCGTCTGCTC
ATCCATGACCTGACCATGCAGAGGATGATGCTCGTGACGGTTAACGCCTCGAATCAGCAACGGCTTGCCG
TTCAGCAGCAGCAGACCATTTTCAATCCGCACCTCGCGGAAACCGACATCGCAGGCTTCTGCTTCAATCA
GCGTGCCGTCGGCGGTGTGCAGTTCAACCACCGCACGATAGAGATTCGGGATTTCGGCGCTCCACAGTTT
CGGGTTTTCGACGTTCAGACGTAGTGTGACGCGATCGGCATAACCACCACGCTCATCGATAATTTCACCG
CCGAAAGGCGCGGTGCCGCTGGCGACCTGCGTTTCACCCTGCCATAAAGAAACTGTTACCCGTAGGTAGT
CACGCAACTCGCCGCACATCTGAACTTCAGCCTCCAGTACAGCGCGGCTGAAATCATCATTAAAGCGAGT
GGCAACATGGAAATCGCTGATTTGTGTAGTCGGTTTATGCAGCAACGAGACGTCACGGAAAATGCCGCTC
ATCCGCCACATATCCTGATCTTCCAGATAACTGCCGTCACTCCAGCGCAGCACCATCACCGCGAGGCGGT
TTTCTCCGGCGCGTAAAAATGCGCTCAGGTCAAATTCAGACGGCAAACGACTGTCCTGGCCGTAACCGAC
CCAGCGCCCGTTGCACCACAGATGAAACGCCGAGTTAACGCCATCAAAAATAATTCGCGTCTGGCCTTCC
TGTAGCCAGCTTTCATCAACATTAAATGTGAGCGAGTAACAACCCGTCGGATTCTCCGTGGGAACAAACG
GCGGATTGACCGTAATGGGATAGGTCACGTTGGTGTAGATGGGCGCATCGTAACCGTGCATCTGCCAGTT
TGAGGGGACGACGACAGTATCGGCCTCAGGAAGATCGCACTCCAGCCAGCTTTCCGGCACCGCTTCTGGT
GCCGGAAACCAGGCAAAGCGCCATTCGCCATTCAGGCTGCGCAACTGTTGGGAAGGGCGATCGGTGCGGG
CCTCTTCGCTATTACGCCAGCTGGCGAAAGGGGGATGTGCTGCAAGGCGATTAAGTTGGGTAACGCCAGG
GTTTTCCCAGTCACGACGTTGTAAAACGACGGGATCTATCATAGATAAAGTTAGTAATTAAACTTAAAAG
TTGTTTAATGTCCAGCCAATAACTGGTATGTGTTGGCATTAAAAATGCGATCCTAACAAAGTAAAATTGA
AGAAAAGGGGGAGAAAATCGTAAAGAAATCGGAAAGTTAGCTGATGCGACTAAAACTGTTACATTTCGCA
ACATGAATTAACCCAGACCTGTTCACCCCTTCAGGTAAGCTGAGGTTGATAGAGAAAAGCACAATGGGCT
ATGAGAATTCTTTTAGTGGAGGATGATTTGCCGCTGGCGGAAACCCTTGCTGAAGCATTGAGTGACCAGC
TTTACACCGTTGATATTGCCACCGACGCTTCCCTCGCCTGGGACTATGCCTCCCGACTGGAATATGACCT
CGTTATTTTGGATGTGATGCTGCCGGAGTTGGACGGGATTACCCTCTGTCAAAAATGGCGATCGCACAGT
TATTTAATGCCAATTTTGATGATGACAGCCAGGGATACGATCAATGATAAAATCACGGGCTTGGATGCGG
GGGCGGATGATTATGTGGTCAAGCCAGTGGATTTGGGGGAGTTATTTGCCAGGGTGCGAGCTTTGTTGCG
TCGGGGTTGTGCAACGTGCCAACCAGTTTTAGAGTGGGGGCCAATCAGGTTGGATCCAAGCACCTATGAA
GTTAGTTATGACAATGAGGTTTTGTCTTTGACCCGCAAGGAATACAGCATTCTGGAATTACTACTCCGCA
ATGGCCGTCGGGTGCTAAGTCGGAGCATGATTATCGATAGTATCTGGAAGTTGGAGAGTCCCCCAGAGGA
AGATACGGTTAAGGTGCATGTGCGGAGTTTGCGACAAAAATTAAAAAGTGCCGGTTTATCAGCAGATGCC
ATTGAAACGGTCCATGGCATTGGGTATCGTCTGGCCAATTTAACGGAAAAATCTTTGTGCCAAGGGAAAA
ACTAGTCTAGAGGCATCAAATAAAACGAAAGGCTCAGTCGAAAGACTGGGCCTTTCGTTTTATCTGTTGT
TTGTCGGTGAACGCTCTCCTGAGTAGGACAAATCCGCCGCCCTAGACCTAGGGCGTTCGGCTGCGGCGAG
CGGTATCACCTTTCGTCTTCACCTCGAGTCCCTATCAGTGATAGAGATACTGAGCACATCAGCAGGACGC
ACTGACCGAATTCATTAAAGAGGAGAAAGGTACCCATGGCCACCACCGTACAACTCAGCGACCAATCCCT
CCGTCAGCTAGAAACCCTCGCCATCCACACCGCCCACCTGATTCAGCCCCACGGTTTAGTGGTGGTCCTG
CAGGAACCAGACCTCACCATCAGCCAAATTAGCGCCAACTGCACCGGCATTTTAGGGCGATCGCCAGAGG
ATTTGTTGGGCAGAACCCTAGGGGAAGTGTTTGATAGCTTTCAGATTGATCCCATCCAGAGTCGCCTAAC
GGCCGGACAAATCAGCAGCCTCAACCCCAGTAAACTTTGGGCGCGGGTCATGGGGGACGACTTTGTCATT
TTTGACGGGGTTTTTCATCGCAACAGTGACGGTTTATTGGTATGTGAACTCGAGCCAGCCTACACTTCCG
ATAATCTGCCCTTCCTCGGTTTTTATCACATGGCCAACGCTGCCCTGAATCGGTTGCGCCAACAAGCTAA
TCTACGGGATTTCTACGATGTTATTGTCGAAGAAGTCCGCCGTATGACTGGCTTTGACCGGGTGATGCTA
TACCGCTTTGATGAAAATAACCACGGTGATGTCATTGCCGAAGATAAACGGGATGATATGGAACCCTATT
TGGGCCTGCACTATCCCGAATCGGATATTCCCCAACCCGCCCGTCGGCTATTTATCCACAACCCCATTCG
AGTAATTCCCGATGTTTATGGTGTGGCGGTGCCCCTGACCCCAGCGGTTAACCCCAGCACCAACCGAGCG
GTGGATTTAACAGAATCCATTCTGCGCAGTGCGTACCATTGCCACTTGACCTATCTGAAAAATATGGGGG
TAGGAGCGTCTTTAACCATTTCCCTAATTAAGGACGGCCATCTCTGGGGGCTCATTGCCTGCCACCATCA
AACCCCCAAAGTAATTCCCTTTGAACTGCGTAAAGCCTGCGAATTTTTTGGTCGGGTGGTGTTTAGCAAC
ATTTCCGCCCAGGAAGATACGGAAACCTTCGATTACCGGGTGCAGCTGGCGGAGCATGAAGCGGTTTTAT
TGGACAAAATGACCACGGCGGCGGATTTTGTCGAAGGATTAACTAATCATCCCGATCGCCTGTTGGGATT
AACGGGCTCCCAGGGGGCGGCCATTTGCTTTGGGGAAAAATTGATTTTAGTAGGGGAAACCCCGGACGAG
AAAGCAGTGCAATATTTACTGCAATGGTTGGAGAATCGGGAAGTGCAAGACGTTTTCTTCACCTCTTCCC
TCTCACAAATTTATCCTGATGCAGTGAATTTTAAATCCGTGGCCAGTGGCTTATTGGCCATTCCCATTGC
CCGTCACAACTTTTTGCTCTGGTTTCGCCCTGAAGTGTTGCAAACGGTTAATTGGGGCGGTGACCCAAAT
CATGCTTACGAAGCTACCCAGGAAGACGGTAAAATCGAGCTCCATCCCCGCCAATCCTTTGACCTCTGGA
AAGAAATTGTCCGACTCCAATCTTTGCCCTGGCAATCGGTGGAAATCCAAAGTGCCCTGGCCCTGAAAAA
GGCGATCGTCAACCTCATTTTGCGCCAGGCAGAAGAATTGCATATGGCGGCTGGTGTTAAGCAACTGGCG
GATGACCGCACGCTGCTGATGGCGGGGGTAAGTCACGACTTGCGCACGCCGCTGACGCGTATTCGCCTGG
CGACTGAGATGATGAGCGAGCAGGATGGCTATCTGGCAGAATCGATCAATAAAGATATCGAAGAGTGCAA
CGCCATCATTGAGCAGTTTATCGACTACCTGCGCACCGGGCAGGAGATGCCGATGGAAATGGCGGATCTT
AATGCAGTACTCGGTGAGGTGATTGCTGCCGAAAGTGGCTATGAGCGGGAAATTGAAACCGCGCTTTACC
CCGGCAGCATTGAAGTGAAAATGCACCCGCTGTCGATCAAACGCGCGGTGGCGAATATGGTGGTCAACGC
CGCCCGTTATGGCAATGGCTGGGTCAAAGTCAGCAGCGGAACGGAGCCGAATCGCGCCTGGTTCCAGGTG
GAAGATGACGGTCCGGGAATTGCGCCGGAACAACGTAAGCACCTGTTCCAGCCGTTTGTCCGCGGCGACA
GTGCGCGCACCATTAGCGGCACGGGATTAGGGCTGGCAATTGTGCAGCGTATCGTGGATAACCATAACGG
GATGCTGGAGCTTGGCACCAGCGAGCGGGGCGGGCTTTCCATTCGCGCCTGGCTGCCAGTGCCGGTAACG
CGGGCGCAGGGCATGACAAAAGAAGGGTAA
