>Addgene plasmid #31396 | pJT122 | addgene partial sequence | sequence record 37737 | M13pUC-fwd 5'-CCCAGTCACGACGTTGTAAAACG-3'
TATTAAACTTAAAAGTTGTTTAATGTCCAGCCAATAACTGGTATGTGTTGGCATTAAAAATGCGATCCTA
ACAAAGTAAAATTGAAGAAAAGGGGGAGAAAATCGTAAAGAAATCGGAAAGTTAGCTGATGCGACTAAAA
CTGTTACATTTCGCAACATGAATTAACCCAGACCTGTTCACCCCTTCAGGTAAGCTGAGGTTGATAGAGA
AAAGCACAATGGGCTATGAGAATTCTTTTAGTGGAGGATGATTTGCCGCTGGCGGAAACCCTTGCTGAAG
CATTGAGTGACCAGCTTTACACCGTTGATATTGCCACCGACGCTTCCCTCGCCTGGGACTATGCCTCCCG
ACTGGAATATGACCTCGTTATTTTGGATGTGATGCTGCCGGAGTTGGACGGGATTACCCTCTGTCAAAAA
TGGCGATCGCACAGTTATTTAATGCCAATTTTGATGATGACAGCCAGGGATACGATCAATGATAAAATCA
CGGGCTTGGATGCGGGGGCGGATGATTATGTGGTCAAGCCAGTGGATTTGGGGGAGTTATTTGCCAGGGT
GCGAGCTTTGTTGCGTCGGGGTTGTGCAACGTGCCAACCAGTTTTAGAGTGGGGGCCAATCAGGTTGGAT
CCAAGCACCTATGAAGTTAGTTATGACAATGAGGTTTTGTCTTTGACCCGCAAGGAATACAGCATTCTGG
AATTACTACTCCGCAATGGCCGTCGGGTGCTAAGTCGGAGCATGATTATCGATAGTATCTGGA
