>Addgene plasmid #31396 | pJT122 | addgene partial sequence | sequence record 38386 | rrnB-T1-term
GCCCTAGACCTAGGGCGTTCGGCTGCGGCGAGCGGTATCACCTTTCGTCTTCACCTCGAGTCCCTATCAG
TGATAGAGATACTGAGCACATCAGCAGGACGCACTGACCGAATTCATTAAAGAGGAGAAAGGTACCCATG
GCCACCACCGTACAACTCAGCGACCAATCCCTCCGTCAGCTAGAAACCCTCGCCATCCACACCGCCCACC
TGATTCAGCCCCACGGTTTAGTGGTGGTCCTGCAGGAACCAGACCTCACCATCAGCCAAATTAGCGCCAA
CTGCACCGGCATTTTAGGGCGATCGCCAGAGGATTTGTTGGGCAGAACCCTAGGGGAAGTGTTTGATAGC
TTTCAGATTGATCCCATCCAGAGTCGCCTAACGGCCGGACAAATCAGCAGCCTCAACCCCAGTAAACTTT
GGGCGCGGGTCATGGGGGACGACTTTGTCATTTTTGACGGGGTTTTTCATCGCAACAGTGACGGTTTATT
GGTATGTGAACTCGAGCCAGCCTACACTTCCGATAATCTGCCCTTCCTCGGTTTTTATCACATGGCCAAC
GCTGCCCTGAATCGGTTGCGCCAACAAGCTAATCTACGGGATTTCTACCA
