[The description below was written by a language model from this plasmid's Addgene catalogue record.]
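Description:
pJT122 is a low-copy bacterial expression plasmid for synthetic biology work in Escherichia coli, built on the Clontech pProTet.E333 backbone and selected with chloramphenicol. The retained backbone portion is small (about 1.7 kb) relative to the roughly 9.4 kb insert, which was placed between AatII and XbaI sites, both preserved. The record does not list the origin of replication or provide a feature table, so the exact arrangement of promoters, terminators and coding regions within the insert cannot be described from it.

The insert is recorded as the "cca cluster with lacZ output plus cph8", with Synechocystis as the source species. From general knowledge, the cca cluster refers to the cyanobacterial CcaS/CcaR two-component system, in which a green-light-responsive cyanobacteriochrome sensor kinase signals to a response regulator that activates a cognate promoter. Here, the output of that pathway is lacZ, giving a β-galactosidase readout of light-dependent transcription. Cph8 is an engineered red-light sensor, a chimera of the Synechocystis Cph1 phytochrome photosensory domain with the E. coli EnvZ histidine kinase, which signals through the host OmpR pathway. Carrying both sensors on one plasmid fits the stated theme of multichromatic control of gene expression, where different wavelengths of light independently regulate different genes in the same cell. The record does not say which promoters drive each component, whether a Cph8-responsive output is on this plasmid, or whether the chromophore biosynthesis genes that such sensors generally require are included or supplied separately.
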