Addgene plasmid #31396: pJT122
Depositing lab: Christopher Voigt. Depositing organization: University of California, San Francisco (UCSF). Publication: Multichromatic control of gene expression in Escherichia coli. Tabor JJ, Levskaya A, Voigt CA. J Mol Biol. 2011 Jan 14. 405(2):315-24. 10.1016/j.jmb.2010.10.038 PubMed 21035461.
Backbone
  Vector backbone: pProTet.E333
  Backbone manufacturer: Clontech
  Backbone size w/o insert (bp): 1682
  Vector type: Bacterial Expression, Synthetic Biology
Growth in bacteria
  Bacterial resistance: Chloramphenicol, 25 μg/mL
  Growth temperature: 37°C
  Growth strain: DH5alpha
  Copy number: Low Copy
Gene/Insert
  Gene/Insert name: pJT122 (alt name: cca cluster with lacZ output plus cph8)
  Species: Synechocystis
  Insert size (bp): 9410
  Cloning method: Restriction Enzyme; 5′ cloning site AaTII (not destroyed); 3′ cloning site Xba-I (not destroyed)
  Sequencing primers: 5′ sequence
Terms and licenses: Academic/Nonprofit Terms; Industry Terms: Not Available to Industry
How to cite: pJT122 was a gift from Christopher Voigt (Addgene plasmid # 31396 ; http://n2t.net/addgene:31396 ; RRID:Addgene_31396)
